Addgene plasmid #103563: LSB-hsa-miR-491-5p
Purpose: Used to sense miRNA activity using fluorescence based tools. hsa-miR-491-5p target in 3' UTR of of mKate. miRNA activity can be measured by the repression of mKate2 relative to EBFP2 fluorescent proteins . Plasmid is inherently unstable; please see Depositor Comments
Depositing lab: Ron Weiss. Depositing organization: Massachusetts Institute of Technology. Publication: A mixed antagonistic/synergistic miRNA repression model enables accurate predictions of multi-input miRNA sensor activity. Gam JJ, Babb J, Weiss R. Nat Commun. 2018 Jun 22;9(1):2430. doi: 10.1038/s41467-018-04575-0. PubMed 29934631.
Backbone
  Vector backbone: Low Sensor Backbone (LSB)
  Vector type: Mammalian Expression, Synthetic Biology
Growth in bacteria
  Bacterial resistance: Ampicillin and Kanamycin, 100 & 50 μg/mL
  Growth temperature: 30°C
  Growth strain: NEB Stable
  Copy number: High Copy
Gene/Insert
  Gene/Insert name: hsa-miR-491-5p target
  Species: H. sapiens (human)
  Entrez Gene: MIR491 (a.k.a. MIRN491, hsa-mir-491, mir-491)
  Promoter: EF-1a
  Cloning method: Gibson Cloning
Terms and licenses: Academic/Nonprofit Terms; Industry Terms: Not Available to Industry
Depositor comments: Please note that this plasmid is inherently unstable due to a repeating poly A element. We recommend performing a diagnostic digest on multiple colonies upon receipt. The depositors would like to note the presence of several discrepancies between the depositor sequence and physical plasmid sequence. In particular, the sequences upstream and downstream of the puromycin coding region have 10 bp insertions which do not affect the ability to perform puromycin selection. The sequences for those regions within the physical plasmids are as follows: Upstream of Puro: GAATTCGACCGCCTGTCTCAAGGTGCCACC; Downstream of Puro: GCTTTGAGACTACGCGTGAATTCACTCCTC. Please contact if you are interested in this plasmid prior to placing an order.
How to cite: LSB-hsa-miR-491-5p was a gift from Ron Weiss (Addgene plasmid # 103563 ; http://n2t.net/addgene:103563 ; RRID:Addgene_103563)
