[The description below was written by a language model from this plasmid's Addgene catalogue record and pLannotate feature annotations shown in this document.]
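Description:
LSB-hsa-miR-491-5p is an 11 kb mammalian expression plasmid built on the Low Sensor Backbone (LSB) and designed as a fluorescent sensor of microRNA activity. In bacteria it replicates from a high-copy ColE1/pUC-type origin and carries both AmpR (β-lactamase) and KanR (aminoglycoside phosphotransferase), consistent with the dual ampicillin and kanamycin selection listed in the record. A puromycin N-acetyltransferase coding sequence followed by a rabbit β-globin poly(A) signal allows puromycin selection in mammalian cells, although no promoter for this cassette appears in the annotation.

The payload consists of two parallel transcription units, each driven by the human EF-1α core promoter with its intron A and terminated by a β-globin 3' region and poly(A) signal. One unit expresses the red fluorescent protein mKate2 and, according to the record, carries a target site for human miR-491-5p in its 3' UTR. The target itself is not annotated in the feature table but would lie between the mKate2 coding sequence and the downstream poly(A) signal. The other unit expresses the blue protein EBFP2 without a target and serves as an internal reference for plasmid dose and expression. When miR-491-5p is active in a transfected cell, mKate2 output is repressed relative to EBFP2, so the red-to-blue ratio reports miRNA activity. The attB4, attB1 and attB2 sites flanking the promoters and coding sequences are remnants of Gateway assembly, and the lac promoter/operator fragments are backbone remnants.

The depositors note that the repeated poly(A) elements make the plasmid inherently unstable. They also report that the physical plasmid differs from the deposited sequence by short insertions flanking the puromycin coding region, which do not impair puromycin selection.
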