Features (pLannotate 1.2.2; 28 found; start..end, strand, type, name):
     87..675     -  rep_origin     ori: high-copy-number ColE1/pMB1/pBR322/pUC origin of replication
    846..1706    -  CDS            AmpR: β-lactamase; bla; confers resistance to ampicillin, carbenicillin, and related antibiotics
   1707..1778    -  promoter       AmpR promoter: bla
   1857..2456    +  CDS            PuroR: puromycin N-acetyltransferase; pac from Streptomyces alboniger; confers resistance to puromycin
   2461..2541    +  CDS            HBB (fragment): HBB_PONPY - Experimental evidence at transcript level: Swiss-Prot protein existence level 2. Involved in oxygen transport from the lung to the various peripheral tissues. From Pongo pygmaeus (Bornean orangutan).
   2612..2667    +  polyA_signal   β-globin poly(A) signal: rabbit β-globin polyadenylation signal (Gil and Proudfoot, 1987)
   3646..3666    +  protein_bind   attB4: mutant version of attB; core recombination site for the Gateway® BP reaction BP Clonase™
   3734..3945    +  promoter       EF-1α core promoter: core promoter for human elongation factor EF-1α
   3946..4884    +  intron         EF-1α intron A: intron upstream of the start codon of human EF-1α
   4911..4931    +  protein_bind   attB1: mutant version of attB; core recombination site for the Gateway® BP reaction BP Clonase™
   4951..5646    +  CDS            mKate2: mKate2 is a basic (constitutively fluorescent) red fluorescent protein published in 2009, derived from Entacmaea quadricolor. It is reported to be a rapidly-maturing monomer with moderate acid sensitivity.
   5666..5690    -  protein_bind   attB2: mutant version of attB; recombination site for the Gateway® BP reaction BP Clonase™
   5834..5908    +  CDS            HBB (fragment): HBB_PONPY - Experimental evidence at transcript level: Swiss-Prot protein existence level 2. Involved in oxygen transport from the lung to the various peripheral tissues. From Pongo pygmaeus (Bornean orangutan).
   5979..6034    +  polyA_signal   β-globin poly(A) signal: rabbit β-globin polyadenylation signal (Gil and Proudfoot, 1987)
   6418..6443    +  misc_feature   SA: splice acceptor site
   7115..7135    +  protein_bind   attB4: mutant version of attB; core recombination site for the Gateway® BP reaction BP Clonase™
   7203..7414    +  promoter       EF-1α core promoter: core promoter for human elongation factor EF-1α
   7415..8353    +  intron         EF-1α intron A: intron upstream of the start codon of human EF-1α
   8380..8400    +  protein_bind   attB1: mutant version of attB; core recombination site for the Gateway® BP reaction BP Clonase™
   8411..9127    +  CDS            EBFP2: EBFP2 is a basic (constitutively fluorescent) blue fluorescent protein published in 2007, derived from Aequorea victoria. It is reported to be a rapidly-maturing monomer with moderate acid sensitivity.
   9135..9159    -  protein_bind   attB2: mutant version of attB; recombination site for the Gateway® BP reaction BP Clonase™
   9163..9243    +  CDS            HBB (fragment): HBB_PONPY - Experimental evidence at transcript level: Swiss-Prot protein existence level 2. Involved in oxygen transport from the lung to the various peripheral tissues. From Pongo pygmaeus (Bornean orangutan).
   9314..9369    +  polyA_signal   β-globin poly(A) signal: rabbit β-globin polyadenylation signal (Gil and Proudfoot, 1987)
   9752..9774    -  protein_bind   lac operator (fragment): The lac repressor binds to the lac operator to inhibit transcription in E. coli. This inhibition can be relieved by adding lactose or isopropyl-β-D-thiogalactopyranoside (IPTG). lac repressor encoded by lacI
   9778..9808    -  promoter       lac promoter: promoter for the E. coli lac operon
   9823..9844    -  protein_bind   CAP binding site: CAP binding activates transcription in the presence of cAMP. E. coli catabolite activator protein
   9857..9896    -  CDS            lacI (fragment): lac repressor; lacI; The lac repressor binds to the lac operator to inhibit transcription in E. coli. This inhibition can be relieved by adding lactose or isopropyl-β-D-thiogalactopyranoside (IPTG).
  10069..10878   +  CDS            KanR: aminoglycoside phosphotransferase; aph(3')-Ia; confers resistance to kanamycin in bacteria or G418 (Geneticin®) in eukaryotes
>Addgene plasmid #103563 | LSB-hsa-miR-491-5p | depositor full sequence | sequence record 196174 | Full Sequence
AATTGAGGGGATAACGCAGGAAAGAACATGTGAGCAAAAGGCCAGCAAAAGGCCAGGAACCGTAAAAAGG
CCGCGTTGCTGGCGTTTTTCCATAGGCTCCGCCCCCCTGACGAGCATCACAAAAATCGACGCTCAAGTCA
GAGGTGGCGAAACCCGACAGGACTATAAAGATACCAGGCGTTTCCCCCTGGAAGCTCCCTCGTGCGCTCT
CCTGTTCCGACCCTGCCGCTTACCGGATACCTGTCCGCCTTTCTCCCTTCGGGAAGCGTGGCGCTTTCTC
ATAGCTCACGCTGTAGGTATCTCAGTTCGGTGTAGGTCGTTCGCTCCAAGCTGGGCTGTGTGCACGAACC
CCCCGTTCAGCCCGACCGCTGCGCCTTATCCGGTAACTATCGTCTTGAGTCCAACCCGGTAAGACACGAC
TTATCGCCACTGGCAGCAGCCACTGGTAACAGGATTAGCAGAGCGAGGTATGTAGGCGGTGCTACAGAGT
TCTTGAAGTGGTGGCCTAACTACGGCTACACTAGAAGAACAGTATTTGGTATCTGCGCTCTGCTGAAGCC
AGTTACCTTCGGAAAAAGAGTTGGTAGCTCTTGATCCGGCAAACAAACCACCGCTGGTAGCGGTGGTTTT
TTTGTTTGCAAGCAGCAGATTACGCGCAGAAAAAAAGGATCTCAAGAAGATCCTTTGATCTTTTCTACGG
GGTCTGACGCTCAGTGGAACGAAAACTCACGTTAAGGGATTTTGGTCATGAGATTATCAAAAAGGATCTT
CACCTAGATCCTTTTAAATTAAAAATGAAGTTTTAAATCAATCTAAAGTATATATGAGTAAACTTGGTCT
GACAGTTACCAATGCTTAATCAGTGAGGCACCTATCTCAGCGATCTGTCTATTTCGTTCATCCATAGTTG
CCTGACTCCCCGTCGTGTAGATAACTACGATACGGGAGGGCTTACCATCTGGCCCCAGTGCTGCAATGAT
ACCGCGAGAACCACGCTCACCGGCTCCAGATTTATCAGCAATAAACCAGCCAGCCGGAAGGGCCGAGCGC
AGAAGTGGTCCTGCAACTTTATCCGCCTCCATCCAGTCTATTAATTGTTGCCGGGAAGCTAGAGTAAGTA
GTTCGCCAGTTAATAGTTTGCGCAACGTTGTTGCCATTGCTACAGGCATCGTGGTGTCACGCTCGTCGTT
TGGTATGGCTTCATTCAGCTCCGGTTCCCAACGATCAAGGCGAGTTACATGATCCCCCATGTTGTGCAAA
AAAGCGGTTAGCTCCTTCGGTCCTCCGATCGTTGTCAGAAGTAAGTTGGCCGCAGTGTTATCACTCATGG
TTATGGCAGCACTGCATAATTCTCTTACTGTCATGCCATCCGTAAGATGCTTTTCTGTGACTGGTGAGTA
CTCAACCAAGTCATTCTGAGAATAGTGTATGCGGCGACCGAGTTGCTCTTGCCCGGCGTCAATACGGGAT
AATACCGCGCCACATAGCAGAACTTTAAAAGTGCTCATCATTGGAAAACGTTCTTCGGGGCGAAAACTCT
CAAGGATCTTACCGCTGTTGAGATCCAGTTCGATGTAACCCACTCGTGCACCCAACTGATCTTCAGCATC
TTTTACTTTCACCAGCGTTTCTGGGTGAGCAAAAACAGGAAGGCAAAATGCCGCAAAAAAGGGAATAAGG
GCGACACGGAAATGTTGAATACTCATACTCTTCCTTTTTCAATATTATTGAAGCATTTATCAGGGTTATT
GTCTCATGAGCGGATACATATTTGAATGTAGCTCCGAATTTCTCGAGGGCTTGTCGACGACGGCGGTCTC
CGTCGTCAGGATCATGAATTCGACCCGCCTGCCACCATGACCGAGTACAAGCCCACGGTGCGCCTCGCCA
CCCGCGACGACGTCCCCCGGGCCGTACGCACCCTCGCCGCCGCGTTCGCCGACTACCCCGCCACGCGCCA
CACCGTCGACCCGGACCGCCACATCGAGCGGGTCACCGAGCTGCAAGAACTCTTCCTCACGCGCGTCGGG
CTCGACATCGGCAAGGTGTGGGTCGCGGACGACGGCGCCGCGGTGGCGGTCTGGACCACGCCGGAGAGCG
TCGAAGCGGGGGCGGTGTTCGCCGAGATCGGCCCGCGCATGGCCGAGTTGAGCGGTTCCCGGCTGGCCGC
GCAGCAACAGATGGAAGGCCTCCTGGCGCCGCACCGGCCCAAGGAGCCCGCGTGGTTCCTGGCCACCGTC
GGCGTCTCGCCCGACCACCAGGGCAAGGGTCTGGGCAGCGCCGTCGTGCTCCCCGGAGTGGAGGCGGCCG
AGCGCGCCGGGGTGCCCGCCTTCCTGGAGACATCCGCGCCCCGCAACCTCCCCTTCTACGAGCGGCTCGG
CTTCACCGTCACCGCCGACGTCGAGGTGCCCGAAGGACCGCGCACCTGGTGCATGACCCGCAAGCCCGGT
GCCTGATACGCGTGAATTCACTCCTCAGGTGCAGGCTGCCTATCAGAAGGTGGTGGCTGGTGTGGCCAAT
GCCCTGGCTCACAAATACCACTGAGATCTTTTTCCCTCTGCCAAAAATTATGGGGACATCATGAAGCCCC
TTGAGCATCTGACTTCTGGCTAATAAAGGAAATTTATTTTCATTGCAATAGTGTGTTGGAATTTTTTGTG
TCTCTCACTCGGAAGGACATATGGGAGGGCAAATCATTTAAAACATCAGAATGAGTATTTGGTTTAGAGT
TTGGCAACATATGCCCATATGCTGGCTGCCATGAACAAAGGTTGGCTATAAAGAGGTCATCAGTATATGA
AACAGCCCCCTGCTGTCCATTCCTTATTCCATAGAAAAGCCTTGACTTGAGGTTAGATTTTTTTTATATT
TTGTTTTGTGTTATTTTTTTCTTTAACATCCCTAAAATTTTCCTTACATGTTTTACTAGCCAGATTTTTC
CTCCTCTCCTGACTACTCCCAGTCATAGCTGTCCCTCTTCTCTTATGGAGATCCCTCGACCTGCAGCCCA
AGCTTGAATTCTCTAGAATTACCCTGTTATCCCTATGCTTGGTTTACCGAGCTCTTATTGGTTTTCAAAC
TTCATTGACTGTGCCCAACGCGCCTGGGAGCTCACGGGGACAGCCCCCCCCCAAAGCCCCCAGGGATGTA
ATTACGTCCCTCCCCCGCTAGGGGGCAGCAGCGAGCCGCCCGGGGCTCCGCTCCGGTCCGGCGCTCCCCC
CGCATCCCCGAGCCGGCAGCGTGCGGGGACAGCCCGGGCACGGGGAAGGTGGCACGGGATCGCTTTCCTC
TGAACGCTTCTCGCTGCTCTTTGAGCCTGCAGACACCTGGGGGGATACGGGGAAAAAGCTAGGCTGAAAG
ACCGGTTCTTAGAATGACACGCGCCTGGGAGCTCACGGGGACAGCCCCCCCCCAAAGCCCCCAGGGATGT
AATTACGTCCCTCCCCCGCTAGGGGGCAGCAGCGAGCCGCCCGGGGCTCCGCTCCGGTCCGGCGCTCCCC
CCGCATCCCCGAGCCGGCAGCGTGCGGGGACAGCCCGGGCACGGGGAAGGTGGCACGGGATCGCTTTCCT
CTGAACGCTTCTCGCTGCTCTTTGAGCCTGCAGACACCTGGGGGGATACGGGGAAAAAGCTAACTTCTGA
GACGACAACTTTGTATAGAAAAGTTGGCTCCGAATTCGCCCTTGACAGCAGAGATCCAGTTTGGTTAATT
AATTGGCTCCGGTGCCCGTCAGTGGGCAGAGCGCACATCGCCCACAGTCCCCGAGAAGTTGTGGGGAGGG
GTCGGCAATTGAACCGGTGCCTAGAGAAGGTGGCGCGGGGTAAACTGGGAAAGTGATGTCGTGTACTGGC
TCCGCCTTTTTCCCGAGGGTGGGGGAGAACCGTATATAAGTGCAGTAGTCGCCGTGAACGTTCTTTTTCG
CAACGGGTTTGCCGCCAGAACACAGGTAAGTGCCGTGTGTGGTTCCCGCGGGCCTGGCCTCTTTACGGGT
TATGGCCCTTGCGTGCCTTGAATTACTTCCACCTGGCTGCAGTACGTGATTCTTGATCCCGAGCTTCGGG
TTGGAAGTGGGTGGGAGAGTTCGAGGCCTTGCGCTTAAGGAGCCCCTTCGCCTCGTGCTTGAGTTGAGGC
CTGGCCTGGGCGCTGGGGCCGCCGCGTGCGAATCTGGTGGCACCTTCGCGCCTGTCTCGCTGCTTTCGAT
AAGTCTCTAGCCATTTAAAATTTTTGATGACCTGCTGCGACGCTTTTTTTCTGGCAAGATAGTCTTGTAA
ATGCGGGCCAAGATCTGCACACTGGTATTTCGGTTTTTGGGGCCGCGGGCGGCGACGGGGCCCGTGCGTC
CCAGCGCACATGTTCGGCGAGGCGGGGCCTGCGAGCGCGGCCACCGAGAATCGGACGGGGGTAGTCTCAA
GCTGGCCGGCCTGCTCTGGTGCCTGGCCTCGCGCCGCCGTGTATCGCCCCGCCCTGGGCGGCAAGGCTGG
CCCGGTCGGCACCAGTTGCGTGAGCGGAAAGATGGCCGCTTCCCGGCCCTGCTGCAGGGAGCTCAAAATG
GAGGACGCGGCGCTCGGGAGAGCGGGCGGGTGAGTCACCCACACAAAGGAAAAGGGCCTTTCCGTCCTCA
GCCGTCGCTTCATGTGACTCCACGGAGTACCGGGCGCCGTCCAGGCACCTCGATTAGTTCTCGAGCTTTT
GGAGTACGTCGTCTTTAGGTTGGGGGGAGGGGTTTTATGCGATGGAGTTTCCCCACACTGAGTGGGTGGA
GACTGAAGTTAGGCCAGCTTGGCACTTGATGTAATTCTCCTTGGAATTTGCCCTTTTTGAGTTTGGATCT
TGGTTCATTCTCAAGCCTCAGACAGTGGTTCAAAGTTTTTTTCTTCCATTTCAGGTGTCGTGAGAAGGGC
GAATTCGACCCAAGTTTGTACAAAAAAGCAGGCTGGATCCAGGTGCCACCATGGTGAGCGAGCTGATTAA
GGAGAACATGCACATGAAGCTGTACATGGAGGGCACCGTGAACAACCACCACTTCAAGTGCACATCCGAG
GGCGAAGGCAAGCCCTACGAGGGCACCCAGACCATGAGAATCAAGGCGGTCGAGGGCGGCCCTCTCCCCT
TCGCCTTCGACATCCTGGCTACCAGCTTCATGTACGGCAGCAAAACCTTCATCAACCACACCCAGGGCAT
CCCCGACTTCTTTAAGCAGTCCTTCCCCGAGGGCTTCACATGGGAGAGAGTCACCACATACGAAGATGGG
GGCGTGCTGACCGCTACCCAGGACACCAGCCTCCAGGACGGCTGCCTCATCTACAACGTCAAGATCAGAG
GGGTGAACTTCCCATCCAACGGCCCTGTGATGCAGAAGAAAACACTCGGCTGGGAGGCCTCCACCGAGAC
ACTGTACCCCGCTGACGGCGGCCTGGAAGGCAGAGCCGACATGGCCCTGAAGCTCGTGGGCGGGGGCCAC
CTGATCTGCAACCTTAAGACCACATACAGATCCAAGAAACCCGCTAAGAACCTCAAGATGCCCGGCGTCT
ACTATGTGGACAGGAGACTGGAAAGAATCAAGGAGGCCGACAAAGAGACATACGTCGAGCAGCACGAGGT
GGCTGTGGCCAGATACTGCGACCTCCCTAGCAAACTGGGGCACAAACTTAATTGAGAATTCTACCACCCA
GCTTTCTTGTACAAAGTGGTACGTCTCAAGACCAGAGGTCTCTGCTTTTAAATTTCCTCATGGAAGGGTT
CCCCACTCCTCATGGAAGGGTTCCCCACTCCTCATGGAAGGGTTCCCCACTCCTCATGGAAGGGTTCCCC
ACTCAACCAGAAGAGACCTGTGCTTCACTCCTCAGGTGCAGGCTGCCTATCAGAAGGTGGTGGCTGGTGT
GGCCAATGCCCTGGCTCACAAATACCACTGAGATCTTTTTCCCTCTGCCAAAAATTATGGGGACATCATG
AAGCCCCTTGAGCATCTGACTTCTGGCTAATAAAGGAAATTTATTTTCATTGCAATAGTGTGTTGGAATT
TTTTGTGTCTCTCACTCGGAAGGACATATGGGAGGGCAAATCATTTAAAACATCAGAATGAGTATTTGGT
TTAGAGTTTGGCAACATATGCCCATATGCTGGCTGCCATGAACAAAGGTTGGCTATAAAGAGGTCATCAG
TATATGAAACAGCCCCCTGCTGTCCATTCCTTATTCCATAGAAAAGCCTTGACTTGAGGTTAGATTTTTT
TTATATTTTGTTTTGTGTTATTTTTTTCTTTAACATCCCTAAAATTTTCCTTACATGTTTTACTAGCCAG
ATTTTTCCTCCTCTCCTGACTACTCCCAGTCATAGCTGTCCCTCTTCTCTTATGGAGATCCCGAGCGGTG
CGTTTTTATGCTTGTAGTATTGTATAATGTTTTTAAGATCCAAGCTTCTGACCTCTTCTCTTCCTCCCAC
AGGGCCTCGAGACAATTGCATCGATGGTACCAGTGAAAGTCTGCAATGAATTCGAGTTGGCGCGCCTGTC
ATTCTAAATCTCTCTTTCAGCCTAAAGCTTTTTCCCCGTATCCCCCCAGGTGTCTGCAGGCTCAAAGAGC
AGCGAGAAGCGTTCAGAGGAAAGCGATCCCGTGCCACCTTCCCCGTGCCCGGGCTGTCCCCGCACGCTGC
CGGCTCGGGGATGCGGGGGGAGCGCCGGACCGGAGCGGAGCCCCGGGCGGCTCGCTGCTGCCCCCTAGCG
GGGGAGGGACGTAATTACATCCCTGGGGGCTTTGGGAGGGGGCTGTCCCCGTGAGCTCCCAGGCGCGCCT
GTCATTCTAAATCTCTCTTTCAGCCTAAAGCTTTTTCCCCGTATCCCCCCAGGTGTCTGCAGGCTCAAAG
AGCAGCGAGAAGCGTTCAGAGGAAAGCGATCCCGTGCCACCTTCCCCGTGCCCGGGCTGTCCCCGCACGC
TGCCGGCTCGGGGATGCGGGGGGAGCGCCGGACCGGAGCGGAGCCCCGGGCGGCTCGCTGCTGCCCCCTA
GCGGGGGAGGGACGTAATTACATCCCTGGGGGCTTTGGGGGGGGGCTGTCCCCGTGAGCTCCCAGGCGCG
CCAACTCGGTACCGTATCGATGTCGACGTTAACGCTAGTGATATCAACTTTGTATAGAAAAGTTGGCTCC
GAATTCGCCCTTGACAGCAGAGATCCAGTTTGGTTAATTAATTGGCTCCGGTGCCCGTCAGTGGGCAGAG
CGCACATCGCCCACAGTCCCCGAGAAGTTGTGGGGAGGGGTCGGCAATTGAACCGGTGCCTAGAGAAGGT
GGCGCGGGGTAAACTGGGAAAGTGATGTCGTGTACTGGCTCCGCCTTTTTCCCGAGGGTGGGGGAGAACC
GTATATAAGTGCAGTAGTCGCCGTGAACGTTCTTTTTCGCAACGGGTTTGCCGCCAGAACACAGGTAAGT
GCCGTGTGTGGTTCCCGCGGGCCTGGCCTCTTTACGGGTTATGGCCCTTGCGTGCCTTGAATTACTTCCA
CCTGGCTGCAGTACGTGATTCTTGATCCCGAGCTTCGGGTTGGAAGTGGGTGGGAGAGTTCGAGGCCTTG
CGCTTAAGGAGCCCCTTCGCCTCGTGCTTGAGTTGAGGCCTGGCCTGGGCGCTGGGGCCGCCGCGTGCGA
ATCTGGTGGCACCTTCGCGCCTGTCTCGCTGCTTTCGATAAGTCTCTAGCCATTTAAAATTTTTGATGAC
CTGCTGCGACGCTTTTTTTCTGGCAAGATAGTCTTGTAAATGCGGGCCAAGATCTGCACACTGGTATTTC
GGTTTTTGGGGCCGCGGGCGGCGACGGGGCCCGTGCGTCCCAGCGCACATGTTCGGCGAGGCGGGGCCTG
CGAGCGCGGCCACCGAGAATCGGACGGGGGTAGTCTCAAGCTGGCCGGCCTGCTCTGGTGCCTGGCCTCG
CGCCGCCGTGTATCGCCCCGCCCTGGGCGGCAAGGCTGGCCCGGTCGGCACCAGTTGCGTGAGCGGAAAG
ATGGCCGCTTCCCGGCCCTGCTGCAGGGAGCTCAAAATGGAGGACGCGGCGCTCGGGAGAGCGGGCGGGT
GAGTCACCCACACAAAGGAAAAGGGCCTTTCCGTCCTCAGCCGTCGCTTCATGTGACTCCACGGAGTACC
GGGCGCCGTCCAGGCACCTCGATTAGTTCTCGAGCTTTTGGAGTACGTCGTCTTTAGGTTGGGGGGAGGG
GTTTTATGCGATGGAGTTTCCCCACACTGAGTGGGTGGAGACTGAAGTTAGGCCAGCTTGGCACTTGATG
TAATTCTCCTTGGAATTTGCCCTTTTTGAGTTTGGATCTTGGTTCATTCTCAAGCCTCAGACAGTGGTTC
AAAGTTTTTTTCTTCCATTTCAGGTGTCGTGAGAAGGGCGAATTCGACCCAAGTTTGTACAAAAAAGCAG
GCTCGCCACCATGGTGAGCAAGGGCGAGGAGCTGTTCACCGGGGTGGTGCCCATCCTGGTCGAGCTGGAC
GGCGACGTAAACGGCCACAAGTTCAGCGTGAGGGGCGAGGGCGAGGGCGATGCCACCAACGGCAAGCTGA
CCCTGAAGTTCATCTGCACCACCGGCAAGCTGCCCGTGCCCTGGCCCACCCTCGTGACCACCCTGAGCCA
CGGCGTGCAGTGCTTCGCCCGCTACCCCGACCACATGAAGCAGCACGACTTCTTCAAGTCCGCCATGCCC
GAAGGCTACGTCCAGGAGCGCACCATCTTCTTCAAGGACGACGGCACCTACAAGACCCGCGCCGAGGTGA
AGTTCGAGGGCGACACCCTAGTGAACCGCATCGAGCTGAAGGGCGTCGACTTCAAGGAGGACGGCAACAT
CCTGGGGCACAAGCTGGAGTACAACTTCAACAGCCACAACATCTATATCATGGCCGTCAAGCAGAAGAAC
GGCATCAAGGTGAACTTCAAGATCCGCCACAACGTGGAGGACGGCAGCGTGCAGCTCGCCGACCACTACC
AGCAGAACACCCCCATCGGCGACGGCCCCGTGCTGCTGCCCGACAGCCACTACCTGAGCACCCAGTCCGT
GCTGAGCAAAGACCCCAACGAGAAGCGCGATCACATGGTCCTGCTGGAGTTCCGCACCGCCGCCGGGATC
ACTCTCGGCATGGACGAGCTGTACAAGTAATACCACCCAGCTTTCTTGTACAAAGTGGTACGCGTGAATT
CACTCCTCAGGTGCAGGCTGCCTATCAGAAGGTGGTGGCTGGTGTGGCCAATGCCCTGGCTCACAAATAC
CACTGAGATCTTTTTCCCTCTGCCAAAAATTATGGGGACATCATGAAGCCCCTTGAGCATCTGACTTCTG
GCTAATAAAGGAAATTTATTTTCATTGCAATAGTGTGTTGGAATTTTTTGTGTCTCTCACTCGGAAGGAC
ATATGGGAGGGCAAATCATTTAAAACATCAGAATGAGTATTTGGTTTAGAGTTTGGCAACATATGCCCAT
ATGCTGGCTGCCATGAACAAAGGTTGGCTATAAAGAGGTCATCAGTATATGAAACAGCCCCCTGCTGTCC
ATTCCTTATTCCATAGAAAAGCCTTGACTTGAGGTTAGATTTTTTTTATATTTTGTTTTGTGTTATTTTT
TTCTTTAACATCCCTAAAATTTTCCTTACATGTTTTACTAGCCAGATTTTTCCTCCTCTCCTGACTACTC
CCAGTCATAGCTGTCCCTCTTCTCTTATGGAGATCCCTCGACCTGCAGCCCAAGCTTGGCGTAATCATGG
TCATAGCTGTTTCCTGTGTGAAATTGTTATCCGCTCACAATTCCACACAACATACGAGCCGGAAGCATAA
AGTGTAAAGCCTGGGGTGCCTAATGAGTGAGCTAACTCACATTAATTGCGTTGCGCTCACTGCCCGCTTT
CCAGTCGGGAAACCTGTCGTGCCAGCGGATCGACAGTACTAAGCTTGGTCTAATACCCAATCTCTCGTCT
TATCCAGATGTTTTATACGCCTCTGGCCCGTGTCTCAAAATCTCTGATGTTACATTGCACAAGATAAAAT
AATATCATCATGAACAATAAAACTGTCTGCTTACATAAACAGTAATACAAGGGGTGTTATGAGCCATATT
CAACGGGAAACGTCGAGGCCGCGATTAAATTCCAACATGGATGCTGATTTATATGGGTATAAATGGGCTC
GCGATAATGTCGGGCAATCAGGTGCGACAATCTATCGCTTGTATGGGAAGCCCGATGCGCCAGAGTTGTT
TCTGAAACATGGCAAAGGTAGCGTTGCCAATGATGTTACAGATGAGATGGTCAGACTAAACTGGCTGACG
GAATTTATGCCTCTTCCGACCATCAAGCATTTTATCCGTACTCCTGATGATGCATGGTTACTCACCACTG
CGATCCCCGGAAAAACAGCATTCCAGGTATTAGAAGAATATCCTGATTCAGGTGAAAATATTGTTGATGC
GCTGGCAGTGTTCCTGCGCCGGTTGCATTCGATTCCTGTTTGTAATTGTCCTTTTAACAGCGATCGCGTA
TTTCGTCTCGCTCAGGCGCAATCACGAATGAATAACGGTTTGGTTGATGCGAGTGATTTTGATGACGAGC
GTAATGGCTGGCCTGTTGAACAAGTCTGGAAAGAAATGCATAAACTTTTGCCATTCTCACCGGATTCAGT
CGTCACTCATGGTGATTTCTCACTTGATAACCTTATTTTTGACGAGGGGAAATTAATAGGTTGTATTGAT
GTTGGACGAGTCGGAATCGCAGACCGATACCAGGATCTTGCCATCCTATGGAACTGCCTCGGTGAGTTTT
CTCCTTCATTACAGAAACGGCTTTTTCAAAAATATGGTATTGATAATCCTGATATGAATAAATTGCAGTT
TCATTTGATGCTCGATGAGTTTTTCTAATCAGAATTGGTTAATTGGTTGTAACACTGGCAGAGCATTACG
CTGACTTGACGGGACGGCGCAAGCTCATGACCAAAATCCCTTAACGTGAGTTACGCGTCGTTCCACTGAG
CGTCAGAGGTATCACTAGTATTACAGAGGTAAGTTATAACAGTCGCCTAACCC
