>Addgene plasmid #103563 | LSB-hsa-miR-491-5p | depositor partial sequence | sequence record 196175 | hsa-miR-491-5p target
CCTCATGGAAGGGTTCCCCACT
